>Addgene plasmid #85121 | pAM5082 | addgene full sequence | sequence record 180106 | Addgene NGS Result
GATCTTCTTGAGATCCTTTTTTTCTGCGCGTAATCTGCTGCTTGCAAACAAAAAAACCACCGCTACCAGC
GGTGGTTTGTTTGCCGGATCAAGAGCTACCAACTCTTTTTCCGAAGGTAACTGGCTTCAGCAGAGCGCAG
ATACCAAATACTGTCCTTCTAGTGTAGCCGTAGTTAGGCCACCACTTCAAGAACTCTGTAGCACCGCCTA
CATACCTCGCTCTGCTAATCCTGTTACCAGTGGCTGCTGCCAGTGGCGATAAGTCGTGTCTTACCGGGTT
GGACTCAAGACGATAGTTACCGGATAAGGCGCAGCGGTCGGGCTGAACGGGGGGTTCGTGCACACAGCCC
AGCTTGGAGCGAACGACCTACACCGAACTGAGATACCTACAGCGTGAGCTATGAGAAAGCGCCACGCTTC
CCGAAGGGAGAAAGGCGGACAGGTATCCGGTAAGCGGCAGGGTCGGAACAGGAGAGCGCACGAGGGAGCT
TCCAGGGGGAAACGCCTGGTATCTTTATAGTCCTGTCGGGTTTCGCCACCTCTGACTTGAGCGTCGATTT
TTGTGATGCTCGTCAGGGGGGCGGAGCCTATGGAAAAACGCCAGCAACGCGGCCTTTTTACGGTTCCTGG
CCTTTTGCTGGCCTTTTGCTCACATGTTCTTTCCTGCGTTATCCCCTGATTCTGTGGATAACCGTATTAC
CGCCTTTGAGTGAGCTGATACCGCTCGCCGCAGCCGAACGACCGAGCGCAGCGAGTCAGTGAGCGAGGAA
GCGGAAGAGCGCCTGATGCGGTATTTTCTCCTTACGCATCTGTGCGGTATTTCACACCGCATATGGTGCA
CTCTCAGTACAATCTGCTCTGATGCCGCATAGTTAAGCCAGTATACACTCCGCTATCGCTACGTGACTGG
GTCATGGCTGCGCCCCGACACCCGCCAACACCCGCTGACGCGCCCTGACGGGCTTGTCTGCTCCCGCCAT
CCGCTTACAGACAAGCTCCGCGGGCCACGATTTGAGGGACGAATCTTCAGCGTGACTGAAGTACCTCGCG
GCAAGCCATTTCCCGATGTCTTTTTGTTGGCCGCCGATCGCTTCGGGGTTAATCCTACGGCCTGCGCTGT
GATCGAAGACACCCCCTTGGGAGTAGCGGCAGGCGTGGCGGCAGGAATGCAAGTGTTTGGCTACGCGGGT
TCCATGCCCGCTTGGCGTCTGCAAGAAGCCGGTGCCCATCTCATTTTTGACGATATGCGACTGCTGCCCA
GTCTGCTCCAATCGTCGCCAAAAGATAACTCCACAGCATTGCCCAATCCCTAACCCCTGCTCGCGCCGCA
ACTACACACTAAACCGTTCCTGCGCGATCGCTCTTACTGTTGATGGCTCGTGCTTAAAAACAATGCAACC
CTAACCGTTTCAGCTGGTGATTTTCGGACGATTTGGCTTACAGGGATAACTGAGAGTCAACAGCCTCTGT
CCGTCATTGCACACCCATCCATGCACTGGGGACTTGACTCATGCTGAATCACATTTCCCTTGTCCATTGG
GCGAGAGGGGAGGGGAATCTTCTGGACTCTTCACTAAGCGGCGATCGCAGGTTCTTCTACCCAAGCAGTG
GCGATCGCTTGATTGCAGTCTTCAATGCTGGCCTCTGCAGCCATCGCCGCCACCAAAGCATCGTAGGCGG
GACGTTGTTGCTCCAGTAAAGTCTTCGCCCGTAACAATCCCCAGCGACTGCGTAAATCCGCTTCGGCAGG
ATTGCGATCGAGTTGCCGCCACAGTTGTTTCCACTGGGCGCGATCGTCAGCTCCCCCTTCCACGTTGCCG
TAGACCAGTTGCTCTGCCGCTGCACCGGCCATCAACACCTGACACCACTGTTCCAGCGATCGCTGACTGA
GTTGCCCCTGTGCGGCTTCGGCTTCTAGCGCAGCTGCTTGGAACTGCACACCCCCGCTAGCATCGCGCGC
GCGCGCGCGGATGCTAGCGGCGCGCCAAAAAAAAGCCCGCTCATTAGGCGGGCTGGCCGGCTTAGGTGGC
GGTACTTGGGTCAATATCAAAGTGCATCACTTCTTCCCGTATGCCCAACTTTGTATAGAGAGCCACTGCG
GGATCGTCACCGTAATCTGCTTGCACGTAGATCACATAAGCACCAAGCGCGTTGGCCTCATGCTTGAGGA
GATTGATGAGCGCGGTGGCAATGCCCTGCCTCCGGTGCTCGCCGGAGACTGCGAGATCATAGATATAGAT
CTCACTACGCGGCTGCTCAAACTTGGGCAGAACGTAAGCCGCGAGAGCGCCAACAACCGCTTCTTGGTCG
AAGGCAGCAAGCGCGATGAATGTCTTACTACGGAGCAAGTTCCCGAGGTAATCGGAGTCCGGCTGATGTT
GGGAGTAGGTGGCTACGTCTCCGAACTCACGACCGAAAAGATCAAGAGCAGCCCGCATGGATTTGACTTG
GTCAGGGCCGAGCCTACATGTGCGAATGATGCCCATACTTGAGCCACCTAACTTTGTTTTAGGGCGACTG
CCCTGCTGCGTAACATCGTTGCTGCTGCGTAACATCGTTGCTGCTCCATAACATCAAACATCGACCCACG
GCGTAACGCGCTTGCTGCTTGGATGCCCGAGGCATAGACTGTACAAAAAAACAGTCATAACAAGCCATGA
AAACCGCCACTGCGCCGTTACCACCGCTGCGTTCGGTCAAGGTTCTGGACCAGTTGCGTGAGCGCATACG
CTACTTGCATTACAGTTTACGAACCGAACAGGCTTATGTCAACTGGGTTCGTGCCTTCATCCGTTTCCAC
GGTGTGCGTCACCCGGCAACCTTGGGCAGCAGCGAAGTCGAGGCATTTCTGTCCTGGCTGGCGAACGAGC
GCAAGGTTTCGGTCTCCACGACCGGTATCCCGCCGCCGCCGCCGGATACCGGTTAATAGTACCTGTGAAG
TGAAAAATGGCGCACATTGTGCGACATTTTTTTCTCGAGCAGGTAGTCGGCCAATAACCCAGGGATTAGT
CTGCTCGAGGCGATCGAGATCGTAGAACCGACCGGGTTCAACCCAGAGTTGCTTACCGCTTGCTTCGATG
ATTGCGTAAGCCATGCATTTTCAGCCGTAGAGGTGGCTACACCTGCCGAGGGCAGAGAGAGCACTTGAAG
AAACCTGTTCCGAGCCGCCTTTTAAACAACAGCCCTCTATCATCTCAGAAACTTTTGAGAACTGTCAAAC
TGTGGACAAAGCGATCGCGGCCTCATGAGCTGCAGTGCTAGGCTAAATTAAATTTTTCCTTTGTCCAGAG
ATTAATCTGTCTGCAGACTCAGTCCTGACAGGAGCGACTGCGTGCTCTCGCAAATTGCAATCTGCATTTG
GGTGGAATCGACGGCAATTTTGCAGGATTGCCAGCGGGCGCTGTCGGCCGCACGAGAAACCTGAAAAGGT
AAAGGAGGTCTTAAGCTCGGCTCAATTTCTCTCTTTATCCTGTTAGATGGTTTGATTGCTGTTGCTACCC
CGTTGATCTGCGTATGAGCCCTCGTAAAACCTACATTCTCAAGCTCTACGTCGCCGGCGAACTTCAAGAT
TCCGACGACTTCTAACTGTCGTTAACTGCTTTGTTGGTACTACCTGACTTCACCCTCTTTTAAGATGACT
TCCGCTGAGATGACTAGCCCTAATAATAATTCTGAGCACCAAGCCATCGCTAAGATGCGCACGATGATTG
AAGGCTTTGATGATATTAGTCATGGCGGTCTTCCTATCGGGCGATCGACCCTCGTTAGTGGTACTTCAGG
AACCGGCAAGACCCTTTTTTCTATTCAATTTCTCTATAACGGTATTATCGAGTTTGATGAGCCTGGGGTT
TTCGTTACTTTCGAAGAAACCCCGCAAGATATCATTAAAAACGCCCGTAGTTTTGGCTGGGATTTAGCCA
AGCTGGTCGATGAGGGCAAACTATTTATTCTTGATGCTTCACCCGATCCAGAAGGTCAAGAGGTTGTTGG
CGGCTTCGATCTCTCTGCTCTGATTGAGCGGATTAATTATGCAATTCAAAAGTATCGAGCGCGGCGGGTT
TCAATTGACTCGGTCACGTCCGTTTTCCAGCAATATGATGCCTCTTCTGTGGTTCGCCGCGAACTCTTTC
GGTTGGTAGCTCGCCTAAAACAAATTGGGGCAACTACGGTCATGACCACCGAGCGTATCGAGGAATATGG
CCCGATCGCTCGTTACGGTGTTGAGGAATTTGTCTCCGATAACGTCGTGATTCTCCGCAACGTTTTGGAA
GGGGAGCGCCGTCGCCGCACCCTCGAAATCCTCAAGCTACGTGGCACCAGCCACATGAAAGGGGAATATC
CGTTCACGATTACGGATCATGGCATCAATATCTTCCCGCTCGGGGCAATGCGCCTTACGCAGCGATCGTC
GAACGTGCGTGTTTCATCTGGTGTCGTCCGACTCGATGAAATGTGTGGTGGGGGCTTCTTTAAGGACTCA
ATCATTCTGGCAACTGGCGCTACAGGCACTGGTAAAACTCTGTTAGTTAGCCGTTTCGTTGAGAATGCTT
GTGCTAACAAAGAGCGGGCGATTCTGTTCGCTTATGAAGAGTCACGAGCTCAGCTGCTCCGCAATGCCTA
TTCATGGGGAATGGACTTTGAGGAGATGGAGCGCCAAAACCTCCTCAAAATTGTTTGCGCCTATCCTGAA
TCTGCAGGTCTTGAAGACCATTTGCAGATTATTAAGTCGGAGATCAATGACTTTAAGCCAGCTCGTATTG
CAATCGACTCCCTCTCTGCTTTGGCGCGGGGCGTTAGCAACAATGCCTTCCGCCAATTTGTAATTGGTGT
CACTGGCTACGCGAAACAAGAAGAAATCACGGGACTATTCACAAATACCAGTGATCAATTTATGGGAGCG
CATTCGATTACTGACTCCCATATCTCAACAATTACGGATACGATTATCTTGCTCCAATACGTCGAGATTC
GTGGCGAAATGTCCCGCGCCATTAACGTCTTCAAGATGCGCGGATCTTGGCATGACAAAGCAATCCGCGA
ATTCATGATCAGCGACAAAGGGCCGGACATCAAGGATTCTTTCCGGAACTTTGAGCGGATTATTTCAGGT
TCGCCAACACGGATTACCGTCGATGAGAAAAGCGAACTCTCGCGAATTGTGCGCGGCGTTCAAGAAAAAG
GGCCGGAGAGCGGCTCGAGTGGATCCGCAAGCAGTGGGGCCGGCGGAGCTGGAGCAGCTAGCGGAAGTGC
AGGTGAACTTGCTGTTGAAGCTAAGCTTGAAGTTGCTATGGTGAGCAAGGGCGAGGAGCTGTTCACCGGG
GTGGTGCCCATCCTGGTCGAGCTGGACGGCGACGTAAACGGCCACAAGTTCAGCGTGTCCGGCGAGGGCG
AGGGCGATGCCACCTACGGCAAGCTGACCCTGAAGTTCATCTGCACCACCGGCAAGCTGCCCGTGCCCTG
GCCCACCCTCGTGACCACCCTGACCTGGGGCGTGCAGTGCTTCAGCCGCTACCCCGACCACATGAAGCAG
CACGACTTCTTCAAGTCCGCCATGCCCGAAGGCTACGTCCAGGAGCGCACCATCTTCTTCAAGGACGACG
GCAACTACAAGACCCGCGCCGAGGTGAAGTTCGAGGGCGACACCCTGGTGAACCGCATCGAGCTGAAGGG
CATCGACTTCAAGGAGGACGGCAACATCCTGGGGCACAAGCTGGAGTACAACTACATCAGCCACAACGTC
TATATCACCGCCGACAAGCAGAAGAACGGCATCAAGGCCAACTTCAAGATCCGCCACAACATCGAGGACG
GCAGCGTGCAGCTCGCCGACCACTACCAGCAGAACACCCCCATCGGCGACGGCCCCGTGCTGCTGCCCGA
CAACCACTACCTGAGCACCCAGTCCGCCCTGAGCAAAGACCCCAACGAGAAGCGCGATCACATGGTCCTG
CTGGAGTTCGTGACCGCCGCCGGGATCACTCTCGGCATGGACGAGCTGTACAAGTAAAAATGAAGGAGCT
CCCCGGCAGGAGAAGGCCATCCTGACGGATGGCCTTTTTGAAGCTTTCTAGAATCGGGGGCCCCCGGGGG
GATTCTAGAGTTGCTACCAAGTAGTGACCCGCTTCGTGATGCAAAATCCGCTGACGATATTCGGGCGATC
GCTGCTGAATGCCATCGAGCAGTAACGTGGCACCCCGCCCCTGCCAAGTCACCGCATCCAGACTGAACAG
CACCAAGAGGCTAAAACCCAATCCCGCCGGTAGCAGCGGAGAACTACCCAGCATTGGTCCCACCAAAGCT
AATGCCGTCGTGGTAAAAATCGCGATCGCCGTCAGACTCAAGCCCAGTTCGCTCATGCTTCCTCATCTAG
GTCACAGTCTTCGGCGATCGCATCGATCTGATGCTGCAGCAAGCGTTTTCCATACCGGCGATCGCGCCGT
CGCCCTTTCGCTGCCGTGGCCCGCTTACGAGCTCGTTTATCGACCACGATCGCATCCAAATCCGCGATCG
CTTCCCAGTCCGGCAATTCAGTCTGGGGCGTCCGTTTCATTAATCCTGATAGCGTCAGACCCCGTAGAAA
AGATCAAAG
Features (pLannotate 1.2.2; 10 found; start..end, strand, type, name):
      8..596     +  rep_origin     ori: high-copy-number ColE1/pMB1/pBR322/pUC origin of replication
    782..922     -  misc_feature   bom: basis of mobility region from pBR322
   1038..1175    +  CDS            PUDP (fragment): HDHD1_HUMAN - Also known as DXF68S1E, FAM16AX, GS1, HDHD1, HDHD1A. Experimental evidence at protein level: Swiss-Prot protein existence level 1. Dephosphorylates pseudouridine 5'-phosphate, a potential intermediate in rRNA degradation. Pseudouridine is then excreted intact in urine. From Homo sapiens (Human).
   2022..2555    -  CDS            GmR: gentamycin acetyltransferase; aacC1; confers resistance to gentamycin
   2744..2772    -  promoter       Pc promoter: intI1 (promoter lies within the coding sequence); class 1 integron promoter
   2924..3094    -  CDS            rplU (fragment): RL21_SYNJA - Also known as rpl21 From Synechococcus sp. (strain JA-3-3Ab) (Cyanobacteria bacterium Yellowstone A-Prime).
   3335..3415    +  CDS            kaiA (fragment): KAIA_SYNE7 - Experimental evidence at protein level: Swiss-Prot protein existence level 1. Component of the KaiABC clock protein complex, which constitutes the main circadian regulator in cyanobacteria. The KaiABC complex may act as a promoter-nonspecific transcription regulator that represses transcription, possibly by acting on the state of chromosome compaction. In the complex, it enhances the phosphorylation status of KaiC. In contrast, the presence of KaiB in the complex decreases the phosphorylation status of KaiC, suggesting that KaiB acts by antagonizing the interaction between KaiA an
   3635..5191    +  CDS            kaiC: KAIC_SYNE7 - Experimental evidence at protein level: Swiss-Prot protein existence level 1. Core component of the KaiABC clock protein complex, which constitutes the main circadian regulator in cyanobacteria. Binds to DNA. The KaiABC complex may act as a promoter-nonspecific transcription regulator that represses transcription, possibly by acting on the state of chromosome compaction. From Synechococcus elongatus (strain PCC 7942 / FACHB-805) (Anacystis nidulans R2).
   5288..6007    +  CDS            ECFP: enhanced CFP mammalian codon-optimized
   6031..6058    +  terminator     rrnB T2 terminator: transcription terminator T2 from the E. coli rrnB gene
