[The description below was written by a language model from this plasmid's Addgene catalogue record and pLannotate feature annotations shown in this document.]
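Description:
pAM5082 is a roughly 6.6 kb bacterial plasmid built by seamless assembly on a neutral site II (NS2) targeting vector for the cyanobacterium Synechococcus elongatus PCC 7942. It is propagated in E. coli through a high-copy ColE1/pUC-type origin, with the pBR322 bom (basis of mobility) region nearby. Selection relies on a gentamicin acetyltransferase gene (aacC1) driven by the class 1 integron Pc promoter. NS2 vectors of this kind normally carry flanking cyanobacterial chromosomal segments, so that the cassette and marker integrate into a neutral genomic locus by homologous recombination. The feature table does not annotate such arms explicitly. The short "PUDP" and "rplU" fragment hits are low-confidence homology matches. They may lie within that flanking cyanobacterial DNA, and they are unlikely to be functional elements.

The 2.4 kb payload is PkaiB-KaiC-ECFP. The kaiC coding sequence, which encodes the core component of the KaiABC circadian oscillator, is joined at its C terminus to enhanced cyan fluorescent protein, with a gap between the two annotations that suggests a linker. An rrnB T2 transcription terminator follows the fusion. Expression comes from the native kaiB promoter region. The small kaiA fragment annotated upstream is consistent with this, since the 3′ end of kaiA precedes the kaiBC promoter in the genome.

According to the record, the fusion accumulates as a full-length protein at wild-type levels but lengthens the circadian period by about five hours. For that reason it was used only for co-localization experiments examining the subcellular distribution of clock proteins, not as a fully functional KaiC replacement.
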