Addgene plasmid #85121: pAM5082
Purpose: PkaiB-kaiC-ecfp expressed from NSII-Gm vector constructed by seamless assembly. Fusion expressed as full length fusion protein at WT levels but is 5hr long period. Used only for co-localization exp
Depositing lab: Susan Golden. Depositing organization: University of California, San Diego (UCSD). Publication: Dynamic localization of the cyanobacterial circadian clock proteins. Cohen SE, Erb ML, Selimkhanov J, Dong G, Hasty J, Pogliano J, Golden SS. Curr Biol. 2014 Aug 18;24(16):1836-44. doi: 10.1016/j.cub.2014.07.036. Epub 2014 Aug 7. PubMed 25127213.
Backbone
  Vector backbone: PkaiB-kaiC-ecfp expressed from NS2 vector with Gm resistance constructed by seamless assembly.
  Total vector size (bp): 6590
  Vector type: Bacterial Expression
Growth in bacteria
  Bacterial resistance: Gentamicin, 10 μg/mL
  Growth temperature: 37°C
  Growth strain: DH5alpha
  Copy number: Unknown
Gene/Insert
  Gene/Insert name: PkaiB-KaiC-ECFP
  Species: Synechoccus elongatus PCC 7942
  Insert size (bp): 2373
  Tag / fusion protein: ECFP (C terminal on insert)
Terms and licenses: Academic/Nonprofit Terms; Industry Terms: Not Available to Industry
How to cite: pAM5082 was a gift from Susan Golden (Addgene plasmid # 85121 ; http://n2t.net/addgene:85121 ; RRID:Addgene_85121)
